Addgene plasmid #219516: pAGM81987
Purpose: Silencing of Nb RT
Depositing lab: Sylvestre Marillonnet. Depositing organization: Leibniz Institute of Plant Biochemistry (IPB). Publication: A transient expression tool box for anthocyanin biosynthesis in Nicotiana benthamiana. Grutzner R, Konig K, Horn C, Engler C, Laub A, Vogt T, Marillonnet S. Plant Biotechnol J. 2023 Dec 20. doi: 10.1111/pbi.14261. PubMed 38124296.
Backbone
  Vector backbone: pICH75055
  Vector type: Plant Expression
Growth in bacteria
  Bacterial resistance: Ampicillin, 100 μg/mL
  Growth temperature: 37°C
  Growth strain: DH5alpha
  Copy number: High Copy
Gene/Insert
  Gene/Insert name: Nb RT
  Species: Nicotiana benthamiana
  Cloning method: Restriction Enzyme; 5′ cloning site Unknown (unknown if destroyed); 3′ cloning site Unknown (unknown if destroyed)
Terms and licenses: Academic/Nonprofit Terms; Industry Terms
How to cite: pAGM81987 was a gift from Sylvestre Marillonnet (Addgene plasmid # 219516 ; http://n2t.net/addgene:219516 ; RRID:Addgene_219516)
