[The description below was written by a language model from this plasmid's Addgene catalogue record and pLannotate feature annotations shown in this document.]
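Description:
pAGM81987 is a plant expression binary vector built on the pICH75055 backbone, intended for silencing the Nicotiana benthamiana gene recorded as "Nb RT". The full name of that gene is not spelled out in the record, although the associated work concerns a transient expression toolbox for anthocyanin biosynthesis in N. benthamiana. The 7.2 kb plasmid carries nopaline C58-type left and right T-DNA border repeats, so the region between them can be delivered into plant cells by Agrobacterium. The backbone outside the borders combines a high-copy ColE1/pUC origin for propagation in E. coli with the broad-host-range incP oriV and its replication initiator gene trfA, which allow maintenance in Agrobacterium. Bacterial selection is by ampicillin/carbenicillin resistance through the bla gene with its own promoter. A short tetR fragment is also annotated and is probably a backbone remnant.

Within the T-DNA, the annotation shows a CaMV 35S promoter, with a fragment of the adjacent CaMV coding region (IBMP) lying further toward the left border. A NOS terminator follows directly downstream of the promoter across the sequence origin. Further on toward the right border come a TMV Ω translational leader and a bar coding sequence (phosphinothricin acetyltransferase, which confers glufosinate/bialaphos tolerance). The automated feature table does not annotate any N. benthamiana RT sequence. It therefore cannot show where the silencing fragment lies, whether it is arranged as a hairpin, antisense or other trigger, or which promoter drives the bar segment. The cloning sites are likewise recorded as unknown. On the stated purpose, the construct would be used to knock down endogenous RT activity in N. benthamiana leaves, plausibly alongside co-delivered anthocyanin pathway constructs.
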