Features (pLannotate 1.2.2; 14 found; start..end, strand, type, name):
     31..376     -  promoter       CaMV 35S promoter: strong constitutive promoter from cauliflower mosaic virus
     33..79      -  promoter       minimal CaMV 35S promoter: minimal 35S promoter from cauliflower mosaic virus
    560..1366    -  CDS            IBMP_CAMVB (fragment): Experimental evidence at protein level: Swiss-Prot protein existence level 1. Enhances the ribosomal termination-reinitiation event leading to the translation of major open reading frames on the polycistronic viral RNAs. From Cauliflower mosaic virus (strain Bari 1) (CaMV).
   1474..1498    -  misc_feature   LB T-DNA repeat: left border repeat from nopaline C58 T-DNA
   1590..2221    +  rep_origin     oriV: incP origin of replication
   2308..2412    +  promoter       AmpR promoter: bla
   2413..3273    +  CDS            AmpR: β-lactamase; bla; confers resistance to ampicillin, carbenicillin, and related antibiotics
   3444..4032    +  rep_origin     ori: high-copy-number ColE1/pMB1/pBR322/pUC origin of replication
   4368..5513    +  CDS            trfA: TRFA_ECOLX - Experimental evidence at protein level: Swiss-Prot protein existence level 1. Also involved in plasmid copy number control, promoting intermolecular coupling of protein bound iterons at oriV, which inhibits replication initiation. From Escherichia coli.
   5540..5560    +  CDS            TetR (fragment): tetracycline resistance regulatory protein; tetR
   5672..5696    -  misc_feature   RB T-DNA repeat: right border repeat from nopaline C58 T-DNA
   6078..6626    -  CDS            bar: PAT_STRHY - Experimental evidence at protein level: Swiss-Prot protein existence level 1. Inactivates phosphinothricin (PPT) by transfer of an acetyl group from acetyl CoA. Can also acetylate demethylphosphinothricin but not PTT or glutamate. This enzyme is an effector of phosphinothricin tripeptide (PTT or bialaphos) resistance. From Streptomyces hygroscopicus. Introduced by genetic manipulation and expressed in glufosinate-tolerant maize by Dekalb Genetics.
   6635..6688    -  misc_feature   TMV Ω: translational enhancer from the tobacco mosaic virus 5'-leader sequence (Gallie et al., 1988)
   6935..7187    -  terminator     NOS terminator: nopaline synthase terminator and poly(A) signal
>Addgene plasmid #219516 | pAGM81987 | addgene full sequence | sequence record 433793 | Addgene NGS Result
ATTATCTCGTGCACAAGCCACTCAGTAGCGTGTCCTCTCCAAATGAAATGAACTTCCTTATATAGAGGAA
GGGTCTTGCGAAGGATAGTGGGATTGTGCGTCATCCCTTACGTCAGTGGAGATGTCACATCAATCCACTT
GCTTTGTAGACGTGGTTGGAACCTCTTCTTTTTCCACGATGCTCCTCGTGGGTGGGGGTCCATCTTTGGG
ACCACTGTCGGCAGAGAGATCTTGAATGATAGCCTTTCCTTTATCGCAATGATGGCATTTGTAGGAGCCA
CCTTCCTTTTCTACTGTCCTTTCGATGAAGTGACAGATAGCTGGGCAATGGAATCCGAGGAGGTTTCCCG
AAATTATCCTTTGTTGAAAAGTCTCAATAGCCCTTTGATCTTCTGAGACTGTATCTTTGACATTTTTGGA
GTAGACCAGAGTGTCGTGCTCCACCATGTTGACGAAGATTTTCTTCTTGTCATTGAGTCGTAAAAGACTC
TGTATGAACTGTTCGCCAGTCTTGACGGCGAGTTCTGTTAGATCCTCGATTTGAATCTTAGACTCCATGC
ATGGCCTTAGATTCAGTAGGAACTACCTTTTTAGAGACTCCAATCTCTATTACTTGCCTTGGTTTATGAA
GCAAGCCTTGAATCGTCCATACTGGAATAGTACTTCTGATCTTGAGAAATATGTCTTTCTCTGTGTTCTT
GATGCAATTAGTCCTGAATCTTTTGACTGCATCTTTAACCTTCTTGGGAAGGTATTTGATCTCCTGGAGA
TTGTTACTCGGGTAGATCGTCTTGATGAGACTTGCTGCGTAGGCCTCTCTAACCATCTGTGGGTCAGCAT
TCTTTCTGAAATTGAAGAGGCTAACCTTCTCATTATCAGTGGTGAACATAGTGTCGTCACCTTCACCTTC
GAACTTCCTTCCTAGATCGTAAAGATAGAGGAAATCGTCCATTGTAATCTCCGGGGCAAAGGAGATCTCT
TTTGGGGCTGGATCACTGCTGGGCCTTTTGGTTCCTAGCGTGAGCCAGTGGGCTTTTTGCTTTGGTGGGC
TTGTTAGGGCCTTAGCAAAGCTCTTGGGCTTGAGTTGAGCTTCTCCTTTGGGGATGAAGTTCAACCTGTC
TGTTTGCTGACTTGTTGTGTACGCGTCAGCTGCTGCTCTTGCCTCTGTAATAGTGGCAAATTTCTTGTGT
GCAACTCCGGGAACGCCGTTTGTTGCCGCCTTTGTACAACCCCAGTCATCGTATATACCGGCATGTGGAC
CGTTATACACAACGTAGTAGTTGATATGAGGGTGTTGAATACCCGATTCTGCTCTGAGAGGAGCAACTGT
GCTGTTAAGCTCAGATTTTTGTGGGATTGGAATTCCTCCAAGCTTGAATTCTTGCTTGTCTTCACAGAGT
GGGGCCCACTGCATCCACCCCAGTACATTAAAAACGTCCGCAATGTGTTATTAAGTTGTCTAAGCGTCAA
TTTGTTTACACCACAATATATCCTGCCACCAGCCAGCCAACAGCTCCCCGACCGGCAGCTCGGCACAAAA
TCACCACTCGATACAGGCAGCCCATCAGTCAGATCAGGATCTCCTTTGCGACGCTCACCGGGCTGGTTGC
CCTCGCCGCTGGGCTGGCGGCCGTCTATGGCCCTGCAAACGCGCCAGAAACGCCGTCGAAGCCGTGTGCG
AGACACCGCGGCCGCCGGCGTTGTGGATACCTCGCGGAAAACTTGGCCCTCACTGACAGATGAGGGGCGG
ACGTTGACACTTGAGGGGCCGACTCACCCGGCGCGGCGTTGACAGATGAGGGGCAGGCTCGATTTCGGCC
GGCGACGTGGAGCTGGCCAGCCTCGCAAATCGGCGAAAACGCCTGATTTTACGCGAGTTTCCCACAGATG
ATGTGGACAAGCCTGGGGATAAGTGCCCTGCGGTATTGACACTTGAGGGGCGCGACTACTGACAGATGAG
GGGCGCGATCCTTGACACTTGAGGGGCAGAGTGCTGACAGATGAGGGGCGCACCTATTGACATTTGAGGG
GCTGTCCACAGGCAGAAAATCCAGCATTTGCAAGGGTTTCCGCCCGTTTTTCGGCCACCGCTAACCTGTC
TTTTAACCTGCTTTTAAACCAATATTTATAAACCTTGTTTTTAACCAGGGCTGCGCCCTGTGCGCGTGAC
CGCGCACGCCGAAGGGGGGTGCCCCCCCTTCTCGAACCCTCCCGGCCCGCTAACGCGGGCCTCCCATCCC
CCCAGGGGCTGCGCCCCTCGGCCGCGAACGGCCTCACCCCAAAAATGGCAGCGCTGGCCAATTCGTGCGC
GGAACCCCTATTTGTTTATTTTTCTAAATACATTCAAATATGTATCCGCTCATGAGACAATAACCTTGAT
AAATGCTTCAATAATATTGAAAAAGGAAGAGTATGAGTATTCAACATTTCCGTGTCGCCCTTATTCCCTT
TTTTGCGGCATTTTGCCTTCCTGTTTTTGCTCACCCAGAAACGCTGGTGAAAGTAAAAGATGCTGAAGAT
CAGTTGGGTGCACGAGTGGGTTACATCGAACTGGATCTCAACAGCGGTAAGATCCTTGAGAGTTTTCGCC
CCGAAGAACGTTTTCCAATGATGAGCACTTTTAAAGTTCTGCTATGTGGCGCGGTATTATCCCGTATTGA
CGCCGGGCAAGAGCAACTCGGTCGCCGCATACACTATTCTCAGAATGACTTGGTTGAGTACTCACCAGTC
ACAGAAAAGCATCTTACGGATGGCATGACAGTAAGAGAATTATGCAGTGCTGCCATAACCATGAGTGATA
ACACTGCGGCCAACTTACTTCTGACAACGATCGGAGGACCGAAGGAGCTAACCGCTTTTTTGCACAACAT
GGGGGATCATGTAACTCGCCTTGATCGTTGGGAACCGGAGCTGAATGAAGCCATACCAAACGACGAGCGT
GACACCACGATGCCTGTAGCAATGGCAACAACGTTGCGCAAACTATTAACTGGCGAACTACTTACTCTAG
CTTCCCGGCAACAATTAATAGACTGGATGGAGGCGGATAAAGTTGCAGGACCACTTCTGCGCTCGGCCCT
TCCGGCTGGCTGGTTTATTGCTGATAAATCTGGAGCCGGTGAGCGTGGTTCTCGCGGTATCATTGCAGCA
CTGGGGCCAGATGGTAAGCCCTCCCGTATCGTAGTTATCTACACGACGGGGAGTCAGGCAACTATGGATG
AACGAAATAGACAGATCGCTGAGATAGGTGCCTCACTGATTAAGCATTGGTAACTGTCAGACCAAGTTTA
CTCATATATACTTTAGATTGATTTAAAACTTCATTTTTAATTTAAAAGGATCTAGGTGAAGATCCTTTTT
GATAATCTCATGACCAAAATCCCTTAACGTGAGTTTTCGTTCCACTGAGCGTCAGACCCCGTAGAAAAGA
TCAAAGGATCTTCTTGAGATCCTTTTTTTCTGCGCGTAATCTGCTGCTTGCAAACAAAAAAACCACCGCT
ACCAGCGGTGGTTTGTTTGCCGGATCAAGAGCTACCAACTCTTTTTCCGAAGGTAACTGGCTTCAGCAGA
GCGCAGATACCAAATACTGTTCTTCTAGTGTAGCCGTAGTTAGGCCACCACTTCAAGAACTCTGTAGCAC
CGCCTACATACCTCGCTCTGCTAATCCTGTTACCAGTGGCTGCTGCCAGTGGCGATAAGTCGTGTCTTAC
CGGGTTGGACTCAAGACGATAGTTACCGGATAAGGCGCAGCGGTCGGGCTGAACGGGGGGTTCGTGCACA
CAGCCCAGCTTGGAGCGAACGACCTACACCGAACTGAGATACCTACAGCGTGAGCTATGAGAAAGCGCCA
CGCTTCCCGAAGGGAGAAAGGCGGACAGGTATCCGGTAAGCGGCAGGGTCGGAACAGGAGAGCGCACGAG
GGAGCTTCCAGGGGGAAACGCCTGGTATCTTTATAGTCCTGTCGGGTTTCGCCACCTCTGACTTGAGCGT
CGATTTTTGTGATGCTCGTCAGGGGGGCGGAGCCTATGGAAAAACGCCAGCAACGCGGCCTTTTTACGGT
TCCTGGCAGATCCTAGATGTGGCGCAACGATGCCGGCGACAAGCAGGAGCGCACCGACTTCTTCCGCATC
AAGTGTTTTGGCTCTCAGGCCGAGGCCCACGGCAAGTATTTGGGCAAGGGGTCGCTGGTATTCGTGCAGG
GCAAGATTCGGAATACCAAGTACGAGAAGGACGGCCAGACGGTCTACGGGACCGACTTCATTGCCGATAA
GGTGGATTATCTGGACACCAAGGCACCAGGCGGGTCAAATCAGGAATAAGGGCACATTGCCCCGGCGTGA
GTCGGGGCAATCCCGCAAGGAGGGTGAATGAATCGGACGTTTGACCGGAAGGCATACAGGCAAGAACTGA
TCGACGCGGGGTTTTCCGCCGAGGATGCCGAAACCATCGCAAGCCGCACCGTCATGCGTGCGCCCCGCGA
AACCTTCCAGTCCGTCGGCTCGATGGTCCAGCAAGCTACGGCCAAGATCGAGCGCGACAGCGTGCAACTG
GCTCCCCCTGCCCTGCCCGCGCCATCGGCCGCCGTGGAGCGTTCGCGTCGTCTTGAACAGGAGGCGGCAG
GTTTGGCGAAGTCGATGACCATCGACACGCGAGGAACTATGACGACCAAGAAGCGAAAAACCGCCGGCGA
GGACCTGGCAAAACAGGTCAGCGAGGCCAAGCAGGCCGCGTTGCTGAAACACACGAAGCAGCAGATCAAG
GAAATGCAGCTTTCCTTGTTCGATATTGCGCCGTGGCCGGACACGATGCGAGCGATGCCAAACGACACGG
CCCGCTCTGCCCTGTTCACCACGCGCAACAAGAAAATCCCGCGCGAGGCGCTGCAAAACAAGGTCATTTT
CCACGTCAACAAGGACGTGAAGATCACCTACACCGGCGTCGAGCTGCGGGCCGACGATGACGAACTGGTG
TGGCAGCAGGTGTTGGAGTACGCGAAGCGCACCCCTATCGGCGAGCCGATCACCTTCACGTTCTACGAGC
TTTGCCAGGACCTGGGCTGGTCGATCAATGGCCGGTATTACACGAAGGCCGAGGAATGCCTGTCGCGCCT
ACAGGCGACGGCGATGGGCTTCACGTCCGACCGCGTTGGGCACCTGGAATCGGTGTCGCTGCTGCACCGC
TTCCGCGTCCTGGACCGTGGCAAGAAAACGTCCCGTTGCCAGGTCCTGATCGACGAGGAAATCGTCGTGC
TGTTTGCTGGCGACCACTACACGAAATTCATATGGGAGAAGTACCGCAAGCTGTCGCCGACGGCCCGACG
GATGTTCGACTATTTCAGCTCGCACCGGGAGCCGTACCCGCTCAAGCTGGAAACCTTCCGCCTCATGTGC
GGATCGGATTCCACCCGCGTGAAGAAGTGGCGCGAGCAGGTCGGCGAAGCCTGCGAAGAGTTGCGAGGCA
GCGGCCTGGTGGAACACGCCTGGGTCAATGATGACCTGGTGCATTGCAAACGCTAGGGCCTTGTGGGGTC
AGTTCCGGCTGGGGGTTCAGCAGCCAGCGCCTGATCTGGGGAACCCTGTGGTTGGCATGCACATACAAAT
GGACGAACGGATAAACCTTTTCACGCCCTTTTAAATATCCGATTATTCTAATAAACGCTCTTTTCTCTTA
GGTTTACCCGCCAATATATCCTGTCAAACACTGATAGTTTAAACCACTTCGTGATAAATTCACTACTGCA
CCACTTACTTATAGGTTATAAATTCACTAGGGTTTTTATTACACCACAATGTTACTTTTAACTTAATTTT
GTGCAATATAATCACCCCTTCCACGTGGGGAAATCAACTGATAATATACATCACTTTTATTAAACATAAG
CAGCAACAACAACACTCTTTAGAAATCATAAGGTCATCAAACGAAAGCACTTTTTTGGGATAAAAGCCAC
CTATTTAGTTTTGGTACGATACAGAAACATGTCCATCACACACATACATCTTATAAATGTATTATTTGGG
TACATAATCATTACTTTCTTATTTGAACCGGCATAGTATTTAGGTGGAGTAAGCTCAAATCTCAGTCACA
GGAAGAACAGGTCTAGGAGGAACAGGAAGAGAGAAATCAAGCTGCCAGAATCCCACATCATGCCAATTTC
CATGTTTGAAACCAGCAGCTCTAAGCATTCCCCTAGGAGCATAACCAAGAGCCTCATGCATCCTCACAGA
AGGATCATTAGGAAGTCCAATCACAGCAACCACAGACTTGAAACCCTGAGCCTCCAAAGACTTCAAAAGA
TGAGTGTAAAGAGTAGATCCAAGACCAGTTCTTTGATGCCTAGGAGACACGTAAACAGTAGACTCAGCAG
TCCAATCGTAAGCATTCCTAGCCTTCCAAGGACCAGCATAAGCAATACCAGCCACTTCACCATCCACTTC
AGCAACAAGCCAAGGATACCTCTCTCTAAGCCTCACAAGATCATCAGTCCACTCTTGTGGTTCTTGAGGC
TCAGTCCTGAAATTCACAGTAGAAGTCTCAATGTAATGATTCACAATAGTGCACACAGCAGGCATATCAG
CCTCAGTAGCCCTTCTAATATCAGCAGGCCTTCTTTCAGGAGACATTGTATCGATAATTGTAAATGTAAT
TGTAATGTTGTTTGTTGTTTGTTGTTGTTGGTAATTGTTGTAAAAATGAGCTCTTATACAGTATAGGATT
GGGGAATTTAGGGTAACATTCATAAGAGTGTCGGTGTGGAAAAACCCACACTCTTAAATTAAAAGCGTCG
GTTTCATCGGGACCCCGACACTCTTAAATTAAGAGTGTCGGTGCAGCAAAACCCACACTTTTACTTCCAT
TAAGAGTGTCGGCCCCGACACTCTTTAATTAACTGACACTCCTTTGACACCCAGTGGAAGACAATAGTAG
CGTCGATCTAGTAACATAGATGACACCGCGCGCGATAATTTATCCTAGTTTGCGCGCTATATTTTGTTTT
CTATCGCGTATTAAATGTATAATTGCGGGACTCTAATCATAAAAACCCATCTCATAAATAACGTCATGCA
TTACATGTTAATTATTACATGCTTAACGTAATTCAACAGAAATTATATGATAATCATCGCAAGACCGGCA
ACAGGATTCAATCTTAAGAAACTTTATTGCCAAATGTTTGAACGATCTGCTTGACAAGC
